>Addgene plasmid #167425 | pMSR:MSMEG_5438:Dendra | addgene full sequence | sequence record 332842 | Addgene NGS Result
AATATTGGATCGTCGGCACCGTCACGGCCGTGGGAGGCGGCACGATCCGCGACGTGATGATCGGCCGCAT
CCCCACGGTGCTGCGCAGTGAGCTCTACGCCATCCCGGCGTTGATCTGTGCGTTCGCACGCACAGGCCCG
GTGTGAGAAGGGTCTCTGACGAGCGGGAGAACTCCCTATCAGTGATAGAGTTTGTCCTCCCTATCAGTGA
TAGATAGGCTTAAGGAGTAATACGACTCACTATAGGGAGAAGGAGGCCATTATGGCGAAAGAGATCGACT
TTCGCCCACGAAAGGCATTCGGACAGAACTTCGTCCACGATGCCAACACGGTGCGGCGCATCGTGTCGGC
CTCTGGAGTCCATCGGCACGACCATGTCCTCGAGGTCGGGCCAGGACTCGGTTCTCTGACTCTGGCGCTG
CTGGATCGGGGAGCCCGCGTCACCGCGGTGGAGATCGATCCACTGCTGGCGCGTCAGCTGCCGACGACGA
TCGCCGACCATTCGCACAGTGAGATCAACCGGCTCACGGTGCTCAACCGGGACATCCTGACGCTCATGCC
GGGCGACCTGGAGGAGCAGCCCACGGCACTGGTGGCGAACCTGCCGTACAACGTGGCGGTGCCCGCGTTG
CTGCACCTGCTCGCGGAGTTCCCGTCGATCCGGACGGTGATGGTCATGGTGCAGGCCGAGGTGGCCGAGC
GCCTGGCTGCCGAACCGGGCGGCAAGGACTACGGCGTGCCGAGTGCCAAGGTGCGGTTCTACGGCAACGT
GCGCAGGCACGGCATGGTCTCGCCGACGGTCTTCTGGCCCATCCCGCGCGTGTACTCGGGGCTGGTCCGG
ATCGACCGGTACGAGACGTCGCCGTGGCCCATGGACGAGGCCTTCCGCGACGAGGTGTTCAACCTCATCG
ACATCGGCTTCGCGCAGCGCCGCAAGACCTCGCGCAACGCGTTCGCCGAGTGGGCCGGTGGTGGCAACGA
GTCGGCCGAACGCCTCCTGGCTGCCAGAATCGACCCGGCACGTCGCGGTGAGACGTTGAGCATCAACGAC
TTCGTCCGGTTGCTGCAGCGGACCAAGGAAGCACTGGGCGAGGACTACACCAAGCAGGTCGCAAGGCCTT
CCGCATCAGCGCCTTCGGTGTCAGCCGAGGCCAAGCTTGGTGCGGCCGCGGGCAACACGCCTGGCATCAA
TCTGATCAAGGAGGACATGCGTGTCAAGGTGCATATGGAGGGCAACGTGAACGGTCACGCCTTCGTGATC
GAGGGGGAGGGTAAGGGTAAGCCTTACGAAGGGACCCAGACCGCCAACCTCACCGTCAAGGAGGGCGCCC
CTCTCCCATTCTCGTACGATATCCTCACTACCGCGGTGCATTACGGGAACCGCGTGTTCACCAAGTACCC
CGAGGATATCCCTGACTACTTCAAGCAGAGCTTCCCGGAGGGATACTCCTGGGAGCGGACGATGACCTTC
GAAGACAAGGGTATCTGTACGATCCGCAGCGACATCTCGCTGGAAGGGGACTGTTTCTTCCAGAACGTCC
GTTTCAAGGGGACCAACTTTCCGCCGAACGGCCCGGTCATGCAGAAGAAGACCCTCAAGTGGGAGCCGAG
CACGGAGAAGCTGCACGTTCGGGACGGCCTCCTGGTCGGCAACATCAACATGGCGCTGCTGCTGGAAGGC
GGCGGCCACTACCTATGCGACTTCAAGACCACGTACAAAGCGAAGAAGGTCGTCCAGCTGCCCGACGCGC
ACTTCGTGGACCACCGCATCGAAATCCTGGGGAACGATTCGGACTACAACAAGGTCAAGTTGTACGAGCA
CGCTGTGGCACGCTATAGCCCGCTCCCGTCGCAGGTCTGGTTCGAAGGCGGCGGCGGGGAGAACCTGTAT
TTCCAGGACTACAAGGACGACGACGACAAGTGATTTAAATAACCCCTTGGGGCCTCTAAACGGGTCTTGA
GGGGTTTTTTGTTAACTAGCGTACGATCGAATTCCTGCAGCTCACGGTAACTGATGCCGTATTTGCAGTA
CCAGCGTACGGCCCACAGAATGATGTCACGCTGAAAATGCCGGCCTTTGAATGGGTTCATGTGCAGCTCC
ATCAGCAAAAGGGGATGATAAGTTTATCACCACCGACTATTTGCAACAGTGCCGTTGATCGTGCTATGAT
CGACTGATGTCATCAGCGGTGGAGTGCAATGTCGTGCAATACGAATGGCGAAAAGCCGAGCTCATCGGTC
AGCTTCTCAACCTTGGGGTTACCCCCGGCGGTGTGCTGCTGGTCCACAGCTCCTTCCGTAGCGTCCGGCC
CCTCGAAGATGGGCCACTTGGACTGATCGAGGCCCTGCGTGCTACGCTGGGTCCGGGAGGGACGCTCGTC
ATGCCCTCGTGGTCAGGTCTGGACGACGAGCCGTTCGATCCTGCCACGTCGCCCGTTACACCGGACCTTG
GAGTTGTCTCTGACACATTCTGGCGCCTGCCAAATGTAAAGCGCAGCGCCCATCCATTTGCCTTTGCGGC
AGCGGGGCCACAGGCAGAGCAGATCATCTCTGATCCATTGCCCCTGCCACCTTACTCGCCTGCAAGCCCG
GTCGCCCGTGTCCATGAACTCGATGGGCAGGTACTTCTCCTCGGCGTGGGACACGATGCCAACACGACGC
TGCATCTTGCCGAGTTGATGGCAAAGGTTCCCTATGGGGTGCCGAGACACTGCACCATTCTTCAGGATGG
CAAGTTGGTACGCGTCGATTATCTCGAGAATGACCACTGCTGTGAGCGCTTTGCCTTGGCGGACAGGTGG
CTCAAGGAGAAGAGCCTTCAGAAGGAAGGTCCAGTCGGTCATGCCTTTGCTCGGTTGATCCGCTCCCGCG
ACATTGTGGCGACAGCCCTGGGTCAACTGGGCCGAGATCCGTTGATCTTCCTGCATCCGCCAGAGGCGGG
ATGCGAAGAATGCGATGCCGCTCGCCAGTCGATTGGCTGAGCTCATGAGCGGAGAACGAGATGACGTTGG
AGGGGCAAGGTCGCGCTGATTGCTGGGGCAACACGGGGGATCCACTAGTTCCATGAGCGTCAGACCCCGT
AGAAAAGATCAAAGGATCTTCTTGAGATCCTTTTTTTCTGCGCGTAATCTGCTGCTTGCAAACAAAAAAA
CCACCGCTACCAGCGGTGGTTTGTTTGCCGGATCAAGAGCTACCAACTCTTTTTCCGAAGGTAACTGGCT
TCAGCAGAGCGCAGATACCAAATACTGTCCTTCTAGTGTAGCCGTAGTTAGGCCACCACTTCAAGAACTC
TGTAGCACCGCCTACATACCTCGCTCTGCTAATCCTGTTACCAGTGGCTGCTGCCAGTGGCGATAAGTCG
TGTCTTACCGGGTTGGACTCAAGACGATAGTTACCGGATAAGGCGCAGCGGTCGGGCTGAACGGGGGGTT
CGTGCACACAGCCCAGCTTGGAGCGAACGACCTACACCGAACTGAGATACCTACAGCGTGAGCTATGAGA
AAGCGCCACGCTTCCCGAGGGGAGAAAGGCGGACAGGTATCCGGTAAGCGGCAGGGTCGGAACAGGAGAG
CGCACGAGGGAGCTTCCAGGGGGAAACGCCTGGTATCTTTATAGTCCTGTCGGGTTTCGCCACCTCTGAC
TTGAGCGTCGATTTTTGTGATGCTCGTCAGGGGGGCGGAGCCTATGGAAAAACGCCAGCAACGCGGCCTT
TTTACGGTTCCTGGCCTTTTGCTGGCCTTTTGCTCACATGTTCTTTCCTGCGTTATCCCCTGATTCTGTG
GATAACCGTATTACCGCCTTTGAGTGAGCTGATACCGCTCGCCGCAGCCGAACGACCGAGCGCAACGCGT
GCGGCCGCGGTACCCGGGGATCCTCTAGAGTCGACCACCAAGGGCACCATCTCTGCTTGGGCCACCCCGT
TGGCCGCAGCCAGCTCGCTGAGAGCCGTGAACGACAGGGCGAACGCCAGCCCGCCGACGGCGAGGGTTCC
GACCGCTGCAACTCCCGGTGCAACCTTGTCCCGGTCTATTCTCTTCACTGCACCAGCTCCAATCTGGTGT
GAATGCCCCTCGTCTGTTCGCGCAGGCGGGGGGCTCTATTCGTTTGTCAGCATCGAAAGTAGCCAGATCA
GGGATGCGTTGCAACCGCGTATGCCCAGGTCAGAAGAGTCGCACAAGAGTTGCAGACCCCTGGAAAGAAA
AATGGCCAGAGGGCGAAAACACCCTCTGACCAGCGGAGCGGGCGACGGGAATCGAACCCGCGTAGCTAGT
TTGGAAGAATGGGTGTCTGCCGACCACATATGGGCCGGTCAAGATAGGTTTTTACCCCCTCTCGGCTGCA
TCCTCTAAGTGGAAAGAAATTGCAGGTCGTAGAAGCGCGTTGAAGCCTGAGAGTTGCACAGGAGTTGCAA
CCCGGTAGCCTTGTTCACGACGAGAGGAGACCTAGTTGGCACGTCGCGGATGGGGATCGCTGAAGACTCA
GCGCAGCGGGAGGATCCAAGCCTCATACGTCAACCCGCAGGACGGTGTGAGGTACTACGCGCTGCAGACC
TACGACAACAAGATGGACGCCGAAGCCTGGCTCGCGGGCGAGAAGCGGCTCATCGAGATGGAGACCTGGA
CCCCTCCACAGGACCGGGCGAAGAAGGCAGCCGCCAGCGCCATCACGCTGGAGGAGTACACCCGGAAGTG
GCTCGTGGAGCGCGACCTCGCAGACGGCACCAGGGATCTGTACAGCGGGCACGCGGAGCGCCGCATCTAC
CCGGTGCTAGGTGAAGTGGCGGTCACAGAGATGACGCCAGCTCTGGTGCGTGCGTGGTGGGCCGGGATGG
GTAGGAAGCACCCGACTGCCCGCCGGCATGCCTACAACGTCCTCCGGGCGGTGATGAACACAGCGGTCGA
GGACAAGCTGATCGCAGAGAACCCGTGCCGGATCGAGCAGAAGGCAGCCGATGAGCGCGACGTAGAGGCG
CTGACGCCTGAGGAGCTGGACATCGTCGCCGCTGAGATCTTCGAGCACTACCGGATCGCGGCATACATCC
TGGCGTGGACGAGCCTCCGGTTCGGAGAGCTGATCGAGCTTCGCCGCAAGGACATCGTGGACGACGGCAT
GACGATGAAGCTCCGGGTGCGCCGTGGCGCTTCCCGCGTGGGGAACAAGATCGTCGTTGGCAACGCCAAG
ACCGTCCGGTCGAAGCGTCCTGTGACGGTTCCGCCTCACGTCGCGGAGATGATCCGAGCGCACATGAAGG
ACCGTACGAAGATGAACAAGGGCCCCGAGGCATTCCTGGTGACCACGACGCAGGGCAACCGGCTGTCGAA
GTCCGCGTTCACCAAGTCGCTGAAGCGTGGCTACGCCAAGATCGGTCGGCCGGAACTCCGCATCCACGAC
CTCCGCGCTGTCGGCGCTACGTTCGCCGCTCAGGCAGGTGCGACGACCAAGGAGCTGATGGCCCGTCTCG
GTCACACGACTCCTAGGATGGCGATGAAGTACCAGATGGCGTCTGAGGCCCGCGACGAGGCTATCGCTGA
GGCGATGTCCAAGCTGGCCAAGACCTCCTGAAACGCAAAAAGCCCCCCTCCCAAGGACACTGAGTCCTAA
AGAGGGGGGTTTCTTGTCAGTACGCGAAGAACCACGCCTGGCCGCGAGCGCCAGCACCGCCGCTCTGTGC
GGAGACCTGGGCACCAGCCCCGCCGCCGCCAGGAGCATTGCCGTTCCCGCCAGAAATCTAGACGGTGACC
ACAACGCGCCCGCTTTGATCGGGGACGTCGA
Features (pLannotate 1.2.2; 14 found; start..end, strand, type, name):
      9..113     +  CDS            Y4104_STRCO (fragment): Protein inferred from homology: Swiss-Prot protein existence level 3. From Streptomyces coelicolor (strain ATCC BAA-471 / A3(2) / M145).
    171..190     +  promoter       tight TRE promoter (fragment): Tet-responsive promoter PTight, consisting of seven tet operator sequences followed by the minimal CMV promoter
    197..214     +  promoter       tight TRE promoter (fragment): Tet-responsive promoter PTight, consisting of seven tet operator sequences followed by the minimal CMV promoter
    228..246     +  promoter       T7 promoter: promoter for bacteriophage T7 RNA polymerase
    262..1149    +  CDS            rsmA: RSMA_MYCVP - Also known as ksgA From Mycolicibacterium vanbaalenii (strain DSM 7251 / JCM 13017 / BCRC 16820 / KCTC 9966 / NRRL B-24157 / PYR-1) (Mycobacterium vanbaalenii).
   1174..1860    +  CDS            Dendra2: Dendra2 is a photoconvertible green fluorescent protein published in 2006, derived from Dendronephthya sp.. It has high acid sensitivity.
   1900..1920    +  CDS            FLAG (fragment): FLAG® epitope tag, followed by an enterokinase cleavage site
   1929..1971    +  terminator     T7 terminator (fragment): transcription terminator for bacteriophage T7 RNA polymerase
   2177..2977    +  CDS            ApmR: aminoglycoside 3-N-acetyltransferase type IV ; aac(3)IV; confers resistance to apramycin (Paget and Davies, 1996)
   3044..3061    -  misc_feature   MCS (fragment): pBluescript multiple cloning site
   3102..3690    +  rep_origin     ori: high-copy-number ColE1/pMB1/pBR322/pUC origin of replication
   3858..3886    +  misc_feature   MCS (fragment): pUC18/19 multiple cloning site
   4446..5558    +  CDS            33: VINT_BPML5 - Also known as int. Protein inferred from homology: Swiss-Prot protein existence level 3. Integrase is necessary for integration of the phage into the host genome by site-specific recombination. From Mycobacterium phage L5 (Mycobacteriophage L5).
   5620..5724    -  CDS            32 (fragment): VG32_BPML5 - Protein predicted: Swiss-Prot protein existence level 4. From Mycobacterium phage L5 (Mycobacteriophage L5).
