[The description below was written by a language model from this plasmid's Addgene catalogue record and pLannotate feature annotations shown in this document.]
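Description:
pMSR:MSMEG_5438:Dendra is a 5.8 kb integrating mycobacterial expression vector built on the pMSR:Dendra backbone, designed to produce a C-terminal fluorescent fusion of the Mycobacterium smegmatis gene MSMEG_5438. In E. coli it replicates as a high-copy plasmid from a ColE1/pUC-type origin and is selected with apramycin through the aac(3)IV acetyltransferase gene. It carries no mycobacterial replication origin in the annotated features. Instead it encodes the mycobacteriophage L5 integrase, flanked by a fragment of the neighbouring L5 gene 32, which directs site-specific, single-copy insertion at the chromosomal L5 attachment site in mycobacteria.

The insert was placed by ligation-independent cloning downstream of the pmycTetO promoter, a mycobacterial promoter bearing tet operator sequences. The annotation software picks these operators up as short "tight TRE" fragments, which are operator matches rather than a mammalian promoter. A T7 promoter sits immediately upstream of the open reading frame and a partial T7 terminator follows it, allowing T7 polymerase-driven expression in suitable E. coli strains as well. By homology, the annotation identifies the MSMEG_5438 coding region as rsmA/ksgA, which in general encodes a ribosomal RNA dimethyltransferase; the catalogue entry itself does not state the gene's function. The gene is fused in frame through a Gly-Ala linker to Dendra2, a green-to-red photoconvertible fluorescent protein, followed by a single FLAG epitope.

The plasmid belongs to a systematic mycobacterial gene resource. The fusion suits localisation imaging in live mycobacteria via Dendra2, and FLAG-based detection or purification of the protein.
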