Addgene plasmid #167425: pMSR:MSMEG_5438:Dendra
Purpose: C-term fluorescent fusion
Depositing lab: Keith Derbyshire & Joseph Wade. Depositing organization: Wadsworth Center, New York State Department of Health. Publication: A Mycobacterial Systems Resource for the Research Community. Judd JA, Canestrari J, Clark R, Joseph A, Lapierre P, Lasek-Nesselquist E, Mir M, Palumbo M, Smith C, Stone M, Upadhyay A, Wirth SE, Dedrick RM, Meier CG, Russell DA, Dills A, Dove E, Kester J, Wolf ID, Zhu J, Rubin ER, Fortune S, Hatfull GF, Gray TA, Wade JT, Derbyshire KM. mBio. 2021 Mar 2;12(2). pii: mBio.02401-20. doi: 10.1128/mBio.02401-20. PubMed 33653882.
Backbone
  Vector backbone: pMSR:Dendra
  Vector type: Bacterial Expression ; Integrating Mycobacterial Expression Vector attL5. T7 expression in E. coli
Growth in bacteria
  Bacterial resistance: Apramycin, 25 μg/mL
  Growth temperature: 37°C
  Growth strain: DH5alpha
  Copy number: High Copy
Gene/Insert
  Gene/Insert name: MSMEG_5438
  Species: M. smegmatis
  Promoter: pmycTetO
  Tag / fusion protein: Gly-Ala Linker/Dendra2/1x Flag Tag (C terminal on insert)
  Cloning method: Ligation Independent Cloning
  Sequencing primers: 5′ TGATAGAGTTTGTCCTCCCTATCAG; 3′ TCCATATGCACCTTGACACG
Resource information
  A portion of this plasmid was derived from a plasmid made by: CP000480.1
Terms and licenses: Academic/Nonprofit Terms; Industry Terms: Not Available to Industry
Depositor comments: 5' cloning site: AseI (destroyed), 3' cloning site: HindIII (not destroyed)
How to cite: pMSR:MSMEG_5438:Dendra was a gift from Keith Derbyshire & Joseph Wade (Addgene plasmid # 167425 ; http://n2t.net/addgene:167425 ; RRID:Addgene_167425)
