>Addgene plasmid #167425 | pMSR:MSMEG_5438:Dendra | depositor partial sequence | sequence record 325253 | partial
ATGGCGAAAGAGATCGACTTTCGCCCACGAAAGGCATTCGGACAGAACTTCGTCCACGATGCCAACACGG
TGCGGCGCATCGTGTCGGCCTCTGGAGTCCATCGGCACGACCATGTCCTCGAGGTCGGGCCAGGACTCGG
TTCTCTGACTCTGGCGCTGCTGGATCGGGGAGCCCGCGTCACCGCGGTGGAGATCGATCCACTGCTGGCG
CGTCAGCTGCCGACGACGATCGCCGACCATTCGCACAGTGAGATCAACCGGCTCACGGTGCTCAACCGGG
ACATCCTGACGCTCATGCCGGGCGACCTGGAGGAGCAGCCCACGGCACTGGTGGCGAACCTGCCGTACAA
CGTGGCGGTGCCCGCGTTGCTGCACCTGCTCGCGGAGTTCCCGTCGATCCGGACGGTGATGGTCATGGTG
CAGGCCGAGGTGGCCGAGCGCCTGGCTGCCGAACCGGGCGGCAAGGACTACGGCGTGCCGAGTGCCAAGG
TGCGGTTCTACGGCAACGTGCGCAGGCACGGCATGGTCTCGCCGACGGTCTTCTGGCCCATCCCGCGCGT
GTACTCGGGGCTGGTCCGGATCGACCGGTACGAGACGTCGCCGTGGCCCATGGACGAGGCCTTCCGCGAC
GAGGTGTTCAACCTCATCGACATCGGCTTCGCGCAGCGCCGCAAGACCTCGCGCAACGCGTTCGCCGAGT
GGGCCGGTGGTGGCAACGAGTCGGCCGAACGCCTCCTGGCTGCCAGAATCGACCCGGCACGTCGCGGTGA
GACGTTGAGCATCAACGACTTCGTCCGGTTGCTGCAGCGGACCAAGGAAGCACTGGGCGAGGACTACACC
AAGCAGGTCGCAAGGCCTTCCGCATCAGCGCCTTCGGTGTCAGCCGAGGCC
